Addgene plasmid #23544: pDONR223-CAMK1
Depositing lab: William Hahn & David Root. Depositing organization: Dana-Farber Cancer Institute. Publication: COT drives resistance to RAF inhibition through MAP kinase pathway reactivation. Johannessen CM, Boehm JS, Kim SY, Thomas SR, Wardwell L, Johnson LA, Emery CM, Stransky N, Cogdill AP, Barretina J, Caponigro G, Hieronymus H, Murray RR, Salehi-Ashtiani K, Hill DE, Vidal M, Zhao JJ, Yang X, Alkan O, Kim S, Harris JL, Wilson CJ, Myer VE, Finan PM, Root DE, Roberts TM, Golub T, Flaherty KT, Dummer R, Weber BL, Sellers WR, Schlegel R, Wargo JA, Hahn WC, Garraway LA. Nature. 2010 Dec 16;468(7326):968-72. doi: 10.1038/nature09627 PubMed 21107320.
Backbone
  Vector backbone: pDONR223
  Backbone manufacturer: Invitrogen
  Backbone size w/o insert (bp): 5005
  Vector type: Gateway Donor vector
Growth in bacteria
  Bacterial resistance: Spectinomycin, 50 μg/mL
  Growth temperature: 37°C
  Growth strain: DH5alpha
  Copy number: High Copy
Gene/Insert
  Gene/Insert name: CAMK1 (alt name: calcium/calmodulin-dependent protein kinase I)
  Species: H. sapiens (human)
  Insert size (bp): 1113
  Entrez Gene: CAMK1 (a.k.a. CAMKI)
  Cloning method: Gateway Cloning
  Sequencing primers: 5′ M13pUC-fwd; 3′ M13rev
Terms and licenses: Academic/Nonprofit Terms; Industry Terms: Not Available to Industry
Depositor comments: The ORF has no Stop codon. This design enables easy recombination into a destination vector to add an epitope tag of choice and Stop codon to the ORF. Do NOT use this plasmid directly for transfections. A set of 4 custom lentiviral vectors is available ( pLX301 (http://www.addgene.org/25895/) , pLX302 (http://www.addgene.org/25896/) , pLX303 (http://www.addgene.org/25897/) , pLX304 (http://www.addgene.org/25890/) ) to be used to express these ORFs in mammalian cells. These plasmids are not included in the kit and must be ordered separately.
How to cite: pDONR223-CAMK1 was a gift from William Hahn & David Root (Addgene plasmid # 23544 ; http://n2t.net/addgene:23544 ; RRID:Addgene_23544)
