[The description below was written by a language model from this plasmid's Addgene catalogue record.]
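Description:
pDONR223-CAMK1 is a Gateway entry-type clone built on the Invitrogen pDONR223 donor backbone (about 5 kb without insert) and carrying the human CAMK1 open reading frame, which encodes calcium/calmodulin-dependent protein kinase I. The insert is recorded as 1113 bp and was introduced by Gateway recombination. The plasmid is maintained in E. coli as a high-copy construct under spectinomycin selection. No feature table accompanies the record, so the origin of replication and the exact recombination sites flanking the ORF are not itemised. In a clone of this kind the ORF would normally sit between att sites that allow it to be transferred by recombination into a destination vector. The listed M13 forward and reverse sequencing primers indicate that standard primer sites flank the insert for verification.

The ORF lacks a stop codon. This "open" configuration means the coding sequence can be recombined into a destination vector that supplies a C-terminal epitope tag of choice followed by its own stop codon. The record does not state any promoter driving the insert, and the depositors note that the plasmid is not to be used directly for transfection, so it serves as a shuttle and storage clone rather than an expression construct. A set of compatible lentiviral destination vectors (the pLX301 to pLX304 series) is mentioned as the intended route to expression in mammalian cells. The clone belongs to a kit of ORF clones, and the associated publication concerns resistance to RAF inhibition through reactivation of the MAP kinase pathway.
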