>Addgene plasmid #23544 | pDONR223-CAMK1 | depositor partial sequence | sequence record 10781 | Author sequence
ATGCTGGGGGCAGTGGAAGGCCCCAGGTGGAAGCAGGCGGAGGACATTAGAGACATCTACGACTTCCGAG
ATGTTCTGGGCACGGGGGCCTTCTCGGAGGTGATCCTGGCAGAAGATAAGAGGACGCAGAAGCTGGTGGC
CATCAAATGCATTGCCAAGGAGGCCCTGGAGGGCAAGGAAGGCAGCATGGAGAATGAGATTGCTGTCCTG
CACAAGATCAAGCACCCCAACATTGTAGCCCTGGATGACATCTATGAGAGTGGGGGCCACCTCTACCTCA
TCATGCAGCTGGTGTCGGGTGGGGAGCTCTTTGACCGTATTGTGGAAAAAGGCTTCTACACGGAGCGGGA
CGCCAGCCGCCTCATCTTCCAGGTGCTGGATGCTGTGAAATACCTGCATGACCTGGGCATTGTACACCGG
GATCTCAAGCCAGAGAATCTGCTGTACTACAGCCTGGATGAAGACTCCAAAATCATGATCTCCGACTTTG
GCCTCTCCAAGATGGAGGACCCGGGCAGTGTGCTCTCCACCGCCTGTGGAACTCCGGGATACGTGGCCCC
TGAAGTCCTGGCCCAGAAGCCCTACAGCAAGGCTGTGGATTGCTGGTCCATAGGTGTCATCGCCTACATC
TTGCTCTGCGGTTACCCTCCCTTCTATGACGAGAATGATGCCAAACTCTTTGAACAGATTTTGAAGGCCG
AGTACGAGTTTGACTCTCCTTACTGGGACGACATCTCTGACTCTGCCAAAGATTTCATCCGGCACTTGAT
GGAGAAGGACCCAGAGAAAAGATTCACCTGTGAGCAGGCCTTGCAGCACCCATGGATTGCAGGAGATACA
GCTCTAGATAAGAATATCCACCAGTCGGTGAGTGAGCAGATCAAGAAGAACTTTGCCAAGAGCAAGTGGA
AGCAAGCCTTCAATGCCACGGCTGTGGTGCGGCACATGAGGAAACTGCAGCTGGGCACCAGCCAGGAGGG
GCAGGGGCAGACGGCGAGCCATGGGGAGCTGCTGACACCAGTGGCTGGGGGGCCGGCAGCTGGCTGTTGC
TGTCGAGACTGCTGCGTGGAGCCGGGCACAGAACTGTCCCCCACACTGCCCCACCAGCTCTTG
