>Addgene plasmid #23544 | pDONR223-CAMK1 | addgene partial sequence | sequence record 29450 | 23544 with M13pUC-fwd
AGCTCGGGCCCAATAATGATTTTATTTTGACTGATAGTGACCTGTTCGTTGCAACAAATTGATGAGCAAT
GCTTTTTTATAATGCCAACTTTGTACAAAAAAGTTGGCACCATGCTGGGGGCAGTGGAAGGCCCCAGGTG
GAAGCAGGCGGAGGACATTAGAGACATCTACGACTTCCGAGATGTTCTGGGCACGGGGGCCTTCTCGGAG
GTGATCCTGGCAGAAGATAAGAGGACGCAGAAGCTGGTGGCCATCAAATGCATTGCCAAGGAGGCCCTGG
AGGGCAAGGAAGGCAGCATGGAGAATGAGATTGCTGTCCTGCACAAGATCAAGCACCCCAACATTGTAGC
CCTGGATGACATCTATGAGAGTGGGGGCCACCTCTACCTCATCATGCAGCTGGTGTCGGGTGGGGAGCTC
TTTGACCGTATTGTGGAAAAAGGCTTCTACACGGAGCGGGACGCCAGCCGCCTCATCTTCCAGGTGCTGG
ATGCTGTGAAATACCTGCATGACCTGGGCATTGTACACCGGGATCTCAAGCCAGAGAATCTGCTGTACTA
CAGCCTGGATGAAGACTCCAAAATCATGATCTCCGACTTTGGCCTCTCCAAGATGGAGGACCCGGGCAGT
GTGCTCTCCACCGCCTGTGGAACTCCGGGATACGTGGCCCCTGAAGTCCTGGCCCAGAAGCCCTACAGCA
AGGCTGTGGATTGCTGGTCCATA
